>Addgene plasmid #41198 | TAL3024 | depositor partial sequence | sequence record 54837 | TAL3024 sequence 2430 bps
TCTAGAGCTAGCACCATGGACTACAAAGACCATGACGGTGATTATAAAGATCATGACATCGATTACAAGG
ATGACGATGACAAGATGGCCCCCAAGAAGAAGAGGAAGGTGGGCATTCACCGCGGGGTACCTATGGTGGA
CTTGAGGACACTCGGTTATTCGCAACAGCAACAGGAGAAAATCAAGCCTAAGGTCAGGAGCACCGTCGCG
CAACACCACGAGGCGCTTGTGGGGCATGGCTTCACTCATGCGCATATTGTCGCGCTTTCACAGCACCCTG
CGGCGCTTGGGACGGTGGCTGTCAAATACCAAGATATGATTGCGGCCCTGCCCGAAGCCACGCACGAGGC
AATTGTAGGGGTCGGTAAACAGTGGTCGGGAGCGCGAGCACTTGAGGCGCTGCTGACTGTGGCGGGTGAG
CTTAGGGGGCCTCCGCTCCAGCTCGACACCGGGCAGCTGCTGAAGATCGCGAAGAGAGGGGGAGTAACAG
CGGTAGAGGCAGTGCACGCCTGGCGCAATGCGCTCACCGGGGCCCCCTTGAACCTGACCCCAGACCAGGT
AGTCGCAATCGCGTCAAACGGAGGGGGAAAGCAAGCCCTGGAAACCGTGCAAAGGTTGTTGCCGGTCCTT
TGTCAAGACCACGGCCTTACACCGGAGCAAGTCGTGGCCATTGCAAGCAATGGGGGTGGCAAACAGGCTC
TTGAGACGGTTCAGAGACTTCTCCCAGTTCTCTGTCAAGCCCACGGGCTGACTCCCGATCAAGTTGTAGC
GATTGCGTCGAACATTGGAGGGAAACAAGCATTGGAGACTGTCCAACGGCTCCTTCCCGTGTTGTGTCAA
GCCCACGGTTTGACGCCTGCACAAGTGGTCGCCATCGCCAACAACAACGGCGGTAAGCAGGCGCTGGAAA
CAGTACAGCGCCTGCTGCCTGTACTGTGCCAGGATCATGGACTGACCCCAGACCAGGTAGTCGCAATCGC
GTCAAACGGAGGGGGAAAGCAAGCCCTGGAAACCGTGCAAAGGTTGTTGCCGGTCCTTTGTCAAGACCAC
GGCCTTACACCGGAGCAAGTCGTGGCCATTGCAAGCAATGGGGGTGGCAAACAGGCTCTTGAGACGGTTC
AGAGACTTCTCCCAGTTCTCTGTCAAGCCCACGGGCTGACTCCCGATCAAGTTGTAGCGATTGCGTCCAA
CGGTGGAGGGAAACAAGCATTGGAGACTGTCCAACGGCTCCTTCCCGTGTTGTGTCAAGCCCACGGTTTG
ACGCCTGCACAAGTGGTCGCCATCGCCAGCCATGATGGCGGTAAGCAGGCGCTGGAAACAGTACAGCGCC
TGCTGCCTGTACTGTGCCAGGATCATGGACTGACCCCAGACCAGGTAGTCGCAATCGCGTCAAACGGAGG
GGGAAAGCAAGCCCTGGAAACCGTGCAAAGGTTGTTGCCGGTCCTTTGTCAAGACCACGGCCTTACACCG
GAGCAAGTCGTGGCCATTGCAAGCAATGGGGGTGGCAAACAGGCTCTTGAGACGGTTCAGAGACTTCTCC
CAGTTCTCTGTCAAGCCCACGGGCTGACTCCCGATCAAGTTGTAGCGATTGCGTCGAACATTGGAGGGAA
ACAAGCATTGGAGACTGTCCAACGGCTCCTTCCCGTGTTGTGTCAAGCCCACGGTTTGACGCCTGCACAA
GTGGTCGCCATCGCCAGCCATGATGGCGGTAAGCAGGCGCTGGAAACAGTACAGCGCCTGCTGCCTGTAC
TGTGCCAGGATCATGGACTGACCCCAGACCAGGTAGTCGCAATCGCGTCACATGACGGGGGAAAGCAAGC
CCTGGAAACCGTGCAAAGGTTGTTGCCGGTCCTTTGTCAAGACCACGGCCTTACACCGGAGCAAGTCGTG
GCCATTGCAAGCAATGGGGGTGGCAAACAGGCTCTTGAGACGGTTCAGAGACTTCTCCCAGTTCTCTGTC
AAGCCCACGGGCTGACTCCCGATCAAGTTGTAGCGATTGCGAATAACAATGGAGGGAAACAAGCATTGGA
GACTGTCCAACGGCTCCTTCCCGTGTTGTGTCAAGCCCACGGTTTGACGCCTGCACAAGTGGTCGCCATC
GCCTCGAATGGCGGCGGTAAGCAGGCGCTGGAAACAGTACAGCGCCTGCTGCCTGTACTGTGCCAGGATC
ATGGACTGACACCCGAACAGGTGGTCGCCATTGCTTCTAACATCGGAGGACGGCCAGCCTTGGAGTCCAT
CGTAGCCCAATTGTCCAGGCCCGATCCCGCGTTGGCTGCGTTAACGAATGACCATCTGGTGGCGTTGGCA
TGTCTTGGTGGACGACCCGCGCTCGATGCAGTCAAAAAGGGTCTGCCTCATGCTCCCGCATTGATCAAAA
GAACCAACCGGCGGATTCCCGAGAGAACTTCCCATCGAGTCGCGGGATCC
