>Addgene plasmid #41198 | TAL3024 | addgene partial sequence | sequence record 56629 | JDS-TALEN-F 5'-TAGGGGTCGGTAAACAGTGG-3'
ACTGTGGCGGGTGAGCTTAGGGGGCCTCCGCTCCAGCTCGACACCGGGCAGCTGCTGAAGATCGCGAAGA
GAGGGGGAGTAACAGCGGTAGAGGCAGTGCACGCCTGGCGCAATGCGCTCACCGGGGCCCCCTTGAACCT
GACCCCAGACCAGGTAGTCGCAATCGCGTCAAACGGAGGGGGAAAGCAAGCCCTGGAAACCGTGCAAAGG
TTGTTGCCGGTCCTTTGTCAAGACCACGGCCTTACACCGGAGCAAGTCGTGGCCATTGCAAGCAATGGGG
GTGGCAAACAGGCTCTTGAGACGGTTCAGAGACTTCTCCCAGTTCTCTGTCAAGCCCACGGGCTGACTCC
CGATCAAGTTGTAGCGATTGCGTCGAACATTGGAGGGAAACAAGCATTGGAGACTGTCCAACGGCTCCTT
CCCGTGTTGTGTCAAGCCCACGGTTTGACGCCTGCACAAGTGGTCGCCATCGCCAACAACAACGGCGGTA
AGCAGGCGCTGGAAACAGTACAGCGCCTGCTGCCTGTACTGTGCCAGGATCATGGACTGACCCCAGACCA
GGTAGTCGCAATCGCGTCAAACGGAGGGGGAAAGCAAGCCCTGGAAACCGTGCAAAGGTTGTTGCCGGTC
CTTTGTCAAGACCACGGCCTTACACCGGAGCAAGTCGTGGCCATTGCAAGCAATGGGGGTGGCAAACAGG
CTCTTGAGACGGTTCAGAGACTTCTCCCAGTTCTCTGTCAAGCCCACGGGCTGACTCCCGATCAAGTTGT
AGCGATTGCGTCCAACGGTGGAGGGAAACAAGCATTGGAGACTGTCCAACGGCTCCTTCCCGTGTTGTGT
CAAGCCCACGGTTTGACGCCTGCACAAGTGGTCGCCATCGCCAGCCATGATGGCGGTAAGCAGGCGCTGG
AAACAGTACAGCGCCTGCTGCCTG
