[The description below was written by a language model from this plasmid's Addgene catalogue record.]
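Description:
TAL3024 is a TALEN expression plasmid built on the JDS70 backbone, a mammalian expression vector that also carries a T7 promoter. It encodes the "right" half of a TAL effector nuclease pair designed against an apoa4-like gene of zebrafish (Danio rerio). The roughly 1.6 kb insert is an engineered array of TAL effector repeats that specifies an 18-nucleotide target half-site. It was cloned by restriction enzyme assembly into the approximately 6.4 kb backbone, and the cloning junctions were destroyed in the process. The backbone supplies the flanking parts of the fusion protein: a 3X FLAG tag at the N terminus for detection, and the wild-type FokI nuclease domain at the C terminus. The plasmid is maintained at high copy in E. coli under ampicillin selection. No feature table accompanies the record, so the origin of replication, polyadenylation signal and any nuclear localisation sequence are not explicitly documented, although the use of a BGH reverse sequencing primer suggests a BGH terminator downstream of the coding region.

Expression is driven by the CMV promoter in mammalian cells. The T7 designation indicates that the same coding sequence can be transcribed in vitro, which fits delivery as mRNA into zebrafish embryos. Because FokI cleaves only as a dimer, this construct is meant to be used with a matching "left" TALEN that binds the opposite strand across a spacer. The two nuclease domains then pair and introduce a double-strand break, and error-prone repair of that break produces indel mutations. The associated work concerns targeted gene disruption in somatic zebrafish cells, and the insert name suggests this plasmid belongs to a set of TALENs made for zebrafish community targets.
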