Addgene plasmid #41198: TAL3024
Depositing lab: Keith Joung. Depositing organization: Massachusetts General Hospital. Publication: Targeted gene disruption in somatic zebrafish cells using engineered TALENs. Sander JD, Cade L, Khayter C, Reyon D, Peterson RT, Joung JK, Yeh JR. Nat Biotechnol. 2011 Aug 5;29(8):697-8. doi: 10.1038/nbt.1934. PubMed 21822241.
Backbone
  Vector backbone: JDS70
  Backbone manufacturer: Addgene plasmid #32285
  Backbone size w/o insert (bp): 6447
  Vector type: Mammalian Expression ; T7
Growth in bacteria
  Bacterial resistance: Ampicillin, 100 μg/mL
  Growth temperature: 37°C
  Growth strain: XL1 Blue
  Copy number: High Copy
Gene/Insert
  Gene/Insert name: ZebrafishCommunity-apoa4-like-Right (alt name: apoa4)
  Species: D. rerio (zebrafish)
  Insert size (bp): 1640
  Promoter: CMV
  Tag / fusion protein: 3X Flag (N terminal on backbone); WT FOKI (C terminal on backbone)
  Cloning method: Restriction Enzyme; 5′ cloning site N/A (destroyed during cloning); 3′ cloning site N/A (destroyed during cloning)
  Sequencing primers: 5′ CMV-F; 3′ BGH-rev
Terms and licenses: Academic/Nonprofit Terms; Industry Terms: Not Available to Industry
Depositor comments: Target binding site: TTTAGTTTCTTACCTGTA It is strongly recommended that users perform a diagnostic digest to verify this plasmid prior to use. For example, a double digest of the plasmid with BamHI and KpnI should result in two bands at 2.3kb and 5.8kb.
How to cite: TAL3024 was a gift from Keith Joung (Addgene plasmid # 41198 ; http://n2t.net/addgene:41198 ; RRID:Addgene_41198)
